>Addgene plasmid #68740 | pGL4.26-SS-79 | depositor full sequence | sequence record 120980 | pGL4.26-SS-79 sequence 4928 bps
GGCCTAACTGGCCGGTACCTGAGCTCGCTAGCGGCCGAAGATAAAGCTTAGACACTAGAGGGTATATAAT
GGAAGCTCGACTTCCAGCTTGGCAATCCGGTACTGTTGGTAAAGCCACCATGGTGAGCAAGGGCGAGGAG
CTGTTCACCGGGGTGGTGCCCATCCTGGTCGAGCTGGACGGCGACGTAAACGGCCACAAGTTCAGCGTGT
CCGGCGAGGGCGAGGGCGATGCCACCTACGGCAAGCTGACCCTGAAGTTCATCTGCACCACCGGCAAGCT
GCCCGTGCCCTGGCCCACCCTCGTGACCACCCTGACCTACGGCGTGCAGTGCTTCAGCCGCTACCCCGAC
CACATGAAGCAGCACGACTTCTTCAAGTCCGCCATGCCCGAAGGCTACGTCCAGGAGCGCACCATCTTCT
TCAAGGACGACGGCAACTACAAGACCCGCGCCGAGGTGAAGTTCGAGGGCGACACCCTGGTGAACCGCAT
CGAGCTGAAGGGCATCGACTTCAAGGAGGACGGCAACATCCTGGGGCACAAGCTGGAGTACAACTACAAC
AGCCACAACGTCTATATCATGGCCGACAAGCAGAAGAACGGCATCAAGGTGAACTTCAAGATCCGCCACA
ACATCGAGGACGGCAGCGTGCAGCTCGCCGACCACTACCAGCAGAACACCCCCATCGGCGACGGCCCCGT
GCTGCTGCCCGACAACCACTACCTGAGCACCCAGTCCGCCCTGAGCAAAGACCCCAACGAGAAGCGCGAT
CACATGGTCCTGCTGGAGTTCGTGACCGCCGCCGGGATCACTCTCGGCATGGACGAGCTGTACAAGTAAT
AATTCTAGAGTCGGGGCGGCCGGCCGCTTCGAGCAGACATGATAAGATACATTGATGAGTTTGGACAAAC
CACAACTAGAATGCAGTGAAAAAAATGCTTTATTTGTGAAATTTGTGATGCTATTGCTTTATTTGTAACC
ATTATAAGCTGCAATAAACAAGTTAACAACAACAATTGCATTCATTTTATGTTTCAGGTTCAGGGGGAGG
TGTGGGAGGTTTTTTAAAGCAAGTAAAACCTCTACAAATGTGGTAAAATCGATAAGGATCCGTTTGCGTA
TTGGGCGCTCTTCCGCTGATCTGCGCAGCACCATGGCCTGAAATAACCTCTGAAAGAGGAACTTGGTTAG
CTACCTTCTGAGGCGGAAAGAACCAGCTGTGGAATGTGTGTCAGTTAGGGTGTGGAAAGTCCCCAGGCTC
CCCAGCAGGCAGAAGTATGCAAAGCATGCATCTCAATTAGTCAGCAACCAGGTGTGGAAAGTCCCCAGGC
TCCCCAGCAGGCAGAAGTATGCAAAGCATGCATCTCAATTAGTCAGCAACCATAGTCCCGCCCCTAACTC
CGCCCATCCCGCCCCTAACTCCGCCCAGTTCCGCCCATTCTCCGCCCCATGGCTGACTAATTTTTTTTAT
TTATGCAGAGGCCGAGGCCGCCTCTGCCTCTGAGCTATTCCAGAAGTAGTGAGGAGGCTTTTTTGGAGGC
CTAGGCTTTTGCAAAAAGCTCGATTCTTCTGACACTAGCGCCACCATGAAGAAGCCCGAACTCACCGCTA
CCAGCGTTGAAAAATTTCTCATCGAGAAGTTCGACAGTGTGAGCGACCTGATGCAGTTGTCGGAGGGCGA
AGAGAGCCGAGCCTTCAGCTTCGATGTCGGCGGACGCGGCTATGTACTGCGGGTGAATAGCTGCGCTGAT
GGCTTCTACAAAGACCGCTACGTGTACCGCCACTTCGCCAGCGCTGCACTACCCATCCCCGAAGTGTTGG
ACATCGGCGAGTTCAGCGAGAGCCTGACATACTGCATCAGTAGACGCGCCCAAGGCGTTACTCTCCAAGA
CCTCCCCGAAACAGAGCTGCCTGCTGTGTTACAGCCTGTCGCCGAAGCTATGGATGCTATTGCCGCCGCC
GACCTCAGTCAAACCAGCGGCTTCGGCCCATTCGGGCCCCAAGGCATCGGCCAGTACACAACCTGGCGGG
ATTTCATTTGCGCCATTGCTGATCCCCATGTCTACCACTGGCAGACCGTGATGGACGACACCGTGTCCGC
CAGCGTAGCTCAAGCCCTGGACGAACTGATGCTGTGGGCCGAAGACTGTCCCGAGGTGCGCCACCTCGTC
CATGCCGACTTCGGCAGCAACAACGTCCTGACCGACAACGGCCGCATCACCGCCGTAATCGACTGGTCCG
AAGCTATGTTCGGGGACAGTCAGTACGAGGTGGCCAACATCTTCTTCTGGCGGCCCTGGCTGGCTTGCAT
GGAGCAGCAGACTCGCTACTTCGAGCGCCGGCATCCCGAGCTGGCCGGCAGCCCTCGTCTGCGAGCCTAC
ATGCTGCGCATCGGCCTGGATCAGCTCTACCAGAGCCTCGTGGACGGCAACTTCGACGATGCTGCCTGGG
CTCAAGGCCGCTGCGATGCCATCGTCCGCAGCGGGGCCGGCACCGTCGGTCGCACACAAATCGCTCGCCG
GAGCGCAGCCGTATGGACCGACGGCTGCGTCGAGGTGCTGGCCGACAGCGGCAACCGCCGGCCCAGTACA
CGACCGCGCGCTAAGGAGGTAGGTCGAGTTTAAACTCTAGAACCGGTCATGGCCGCAATAAAATATCTTT
ATTTTCATTACATCTGTGTGTTGGTTTTTTGTGTGTTCGAACTAGATGCTGTCGACCGATGCCCTTGAGA
GCCTTCAACCCAGTCAGCTCCTTCCGGTGGGCGCGGGGCATGACTATCGTCGCCGCACTTATGACTGTCT
TCTTTATCATGCAACTCGTAGGACAGGTGCCGGCAGCGCTCTTCCGCTTCCTCGCTCACTGACTCGCTGC
GCTCGGTCGTTCGGCTGCGGCGAGCGGTATCAGCTCACTCAAAGGCGGTAATACGGTTATCCACAGAATC
AGGGGATAACGCAGGAAAGAACATGTGAGCAAAAGGCCAGCAAAAGGCCAGGAACCGTAAAAAGGCCGCG
TTGCTGGCGTTTTTCCATAGGCTCCGCCCCCCTGACGAGCATCACAAAAATCGACGCTCAAGTCAGAGGT
GGCGAAACCCGACAGGACTATAAAGATACCAGGCGTTTCCCCCTGGAAGCTCCCTCGTGCGCTCTCCTGT
TCCGACCCTGCCGCTTACCGGATACCTGTCCGCCTTTCTCCCTTCGGGAAGCGTGGCGCTTTCTCATAGC
TCACGCTGTAGGTATCTCAGTTCGGTGTAGGTCGTTCGCTCCAAGCTGGGCTGTGTGCACGAACCCCCCG
TTCAGCCCGACCGCTGCGCCTTATCCGGTAACTATCGTCTTGAGTCCAACCCGGTAAGACACGACTTATC
GCCACTGGCAGCAGCCACTGGTAACAGGATTAGCAGAGCGAGGTATGTAGGCGGTGCTACAGAGTTCTTG
AAGTGGTGGCCTAACTACGGCTACACTAGAAGAACAGTATTTGGTATCTGCGCTCTGCTGAAGCCAGTTA
CCTTCGGAAAAAGAGTTGGTAGCTCTTGATCCGGCAAACAAACCACCGCTGGTAGCGGTGGTTTTTTTGT
TTGCAAGCAGCAGATTACGCGCAGAAAAAAAGGATCTCAAGAAGATCCTTTGATCTTTTCTACGGGGTCT
GACGCTCAGTGGAACGAAAACTCACGTTAAGGGATTTTGGTCATGAGATTATCAAAAAGGATCTTCACCT
AGATCCTTTTAAATTAAAAATGAAGTTTTAAATCAATCTAAAGTATATATGAGTAAACTTGGTCTGACAG
CGGCCGCAAATGCTAAACCACTGCAGTGGTTACCAGTGCTTGATCAGTGAGGCACCGATCTCAGCGATCT
GCCTATTTCGTTCGTCCATAGTGGCCTGACTCCCCGTCGTGTAGATCACTACGATTCGTGAGGGCTTACC
ATCAGGCCCCAGCGCAGCAATGATGCCGCGAGAGCCGCGTTCACCGGCCCCCGATTTGTCAGCAATGAAC
CAGCCAGCAGGGAGGGCCGAGCGAAGAAGTGGTCCTGCTACTTTGTCCGCCTCCATCCAGTCTATGAGCT
GCTGTCGTGATGCTAGAGTAAGAAGTTCGCCAGTGAGTAGTTTCCGAAGAGTTGTGGCCATTGCTACTGG
CATCGTGGTATCACGCTCGTCGTTCGGTATGGCTTCGTTCAACTCTGGTTCCCAGCGGTCAAGCCGGGTC
ACATGATCACCCATATTATGAAGAAATGCAGTCAGCTCCTTAGGGCCTCCGATCGTTGTCAGAAGTAAGT
TGGCCGCGGTGTTGTCGCTCATGGTAATGGCAGCACTACACAATTCTCTTACCGTCATGCCATCCGTAAG
ATGCTTTTCCGTGACCGGCGAGTACTCAACCAAGTCGTTTTGTGAGTAGTGTATACGGCGACCAAGCTGC
TCTTGCCCGGCGTCTATACGGGACAACACCGCGCCACATAGCAGTACTTTGAAAGTGCTCATCATCGGGA
ATCGTTCTTCGGGGCGGAAAGACTCAAGGATCTTGCCGCTATTGAGATCCAGTTCGATATAGCCCACTCT
TGCACCCAGTTGATCTTCAGCATCTTTTACTTTCACCAGCGTTTCGGGGTGTGCAAAAACAGGCAAGCAA
AATGCCGCAAAGAAGGGAATGAGTGCGACACGAAAATGTTGGATGCTCATACTCGTCCTTTTTCAATATT
ATTGAAGCATTTATCAGGGTTACTAGTACGTCTCTCAAGGATAAGTAAGTAATATTAAGGTACGGGAGGT
ATTGGACAGGCCGCAATAAAATATCTTTATTTTCATTACATCTGTGTGTTGGTTTTTTGTGTGAATCGAT
AGTACTAACATACGCTCTCCATCAAAACAAAACGAAACAAAACAAACTAGCAAAATAGGCTGTCCCCAGT
GCAAGTGCAGGTGCCAGAACATTTCTCT
Features (pLannotate 1.2.2; 13 found; start..end, strand, type, name):
     56..87      +  promoter       minP: minimal TATA-box promoter with low basal activity
    120..839     +  CDS            EGFP: the original enhanced GFP (Yang et al., 1996) mammalian codon-optimized
    883..1004    -  polyA_signal   SV40 poly(A) signal: SV40 polyadenylation signal
   1030..1161    -  CDS            LT_SV40 (fragment): Experimental evidence at protein level: Swiss-Prot protein existence level 1. Isoform 17kT antigen targets host RBL2 for degradation and promotes cell proliferation. Transactivates host cyclin A promoter through its J domain. From Simian virus 40 (SV40).
   1198..1555    +  promoter       SV40 promoter: SV40 enhancer and early promoter
   1586..2623    +  CDS            HygR: hygromycin B phosphotransferase confers resistance to hygromycin
   2647..2695    +  polyA_signal   poly(A) signal: synthetic polyadenylation signal
   2711..2842    +  CDS            TcR (fragment): tetracycline efflux protein; tet; confers resistance to tetracycline
   3022..3610    -  rep_origin     ori: high-copy-number ColE1/pMB1/pBR322/pUC origin of replication
   3810..4670    -  CDS            AmpR: β-lactamase confers resistance to ampicillin, carbenicillin, and related antibiotics
   4671..4712    -  promoter       AmpR promoter (fragment): bla
   4775..4823    +  polyA_signal   poly(A) signal: synthetic polyadenylation signal
   4837..4928    +  misc_feature   pause site: RNA polymerase II transcriptional pause signal from the human α2 globin gene
