[The description below was written by a language model from this plasmid's Addgene catalogue record and pLannotate feature annotations shown in this document.]
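Description:
pGL4.26-SS-79 is a mammalian reporter plasmid built on the Promega pGL4.26 (luc2/minP/Hygro) backbone, in which the luciferase gene has been replaced by GFP. It is propagated in E. coli as a high-copy plasmid through a ColE1/pUC-type origin and selected with ampicillin via the β-lactamase gene. For mammalian cells it carries a hygromycin B phosphotransferase cassette driven by the SV40 enhancer/early promoter and terminated by a synthetic poly(A) signal, which allows selection of stably transfected cells.

The payload is a synthetic 11 bp zinc-finger operator ("ZF2 Op"). The operator is not annotated in the feature table, so its exact position is not recorded, but the "ZF2 Op -- GFP" purpose and the layout of the backbone suggest it sits next to the minimal TATA-box promoter (minP). That promoter lies directly upstream of a mammalian codon-optimized EGFP coding sequence followed by an SV40 polyadenylation signal. Because minP has low basal activity by itself, GFP output should depend mainly on whether a protein that recognises the operator, such as a cognate zinc-finger domain linked to a transcriptional effector, is recruited to the site. A synthetic poly(A) signal and an RNA polymerase II pause site from the human α2-globin gene lie upstream of the reporter region in the circular map, where they limit spurious read-through transcription from the backbone and keep background low. The short SV40 large T and tetracycline-resistance fragments in the annotation appear to be backbone remnants rather than functional genes.

The associated work concerns DNA sense-and-respond protein modules for mammalian cells, which fits use of this construct as a fluorescent readout for zinc-finger binding at the ZF2 operator. The record does not describe the partner protein.
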