Addgene plasmid #68740: pGL4.26-SS-79
Purpose: ZF2 Op -- GFP
Depositing lab: James Collins. Depositing organization: Massachusetts Institute of Technology. Publication: DNA sense-and-respond protein modules for mammalian cells. Slomovic S, Collins JJ. Nat Methods. 2015 Sep 21. doi: 10.1038/nmeth.3585. PubMed 26389572.
Backbone
  Vector backbone: pGL4.26 luc2/minp/hygro
  Backbone manufacturer: Promega
  Backbone size w/o insert (bp): 4917
  Total vector size (bp): 4928
  Modifications to backbone: GFP instead of Luc
  Vector type: Mammalian Expression
  Selectable markers: Hygromycin
Growth in bacteria
  Bacterial resistance: Ampicillin, 100 μg/mL
  Growth temperature: 37°C
  Growth strain: DH5alpha
  Copy number: High Copy
Gene/Insert
  Gene/Insert name: ZF2 Op
  Species: Synthetic
  Insert size (bp): 11
Terms and licenses: Academic/Nonprofit Terms; Industry Terms: Not Available to Industry
How to cite: pGL4.26-SS-79 was a gift from James Collins (Addgene plasmid # 68740 ; http://n2t.net/addgene:68740 ; RRID:Addgene_68740)
