>Addgene plasmid #68740 | pGL4.26-SS-79 | addgene partial sequence | sequence record 124865 | EGFP-N 5'-CGTCGCCGTCCAGCTCGACCAG-3'
CGCCCTTGCTCACCATGGTGGCTTTACCAACAGTACCGGATTGCCAAGCTGGAAGTCGAGCTTCCATTAT
ATACCCTCTAGTGTCTAAGCTTTATCTTCGGCCGCTAGCGAGCTCAGGTACCGGCCAGTTAGGCCAGAGA
AATGTTCTGGCACCTGCACTTGCACTGGGGACAGCCTATTTTGCTAGTTTGTTTTGTTTCGTTTTGTTTT
GATGGAGAGCGTATGTTAGTACTATCGATTCACACAAAAAACCAACACACAGATGTAATGAAAATAAAGA
TATTTTATTGCGGCCTGTCCAATACCTCCCGTACCTTAATATTACTTACTTATCCTTGAGAGACGTACTA
GTAACCCTGATAAATGCTTCAATAATATTGAAAAAGGACGAGTATGAGCATCCAACATTTTCGTGTCGCA
CTCATTCCCTTCTTTGCGGCATTTTGCTTGCCTGTTTTTGCACACCCCGAAACGCTGGTGAAAGTAAAAG
ATGCTGAAGATCAACTGGGTGCAAGAGTGGGCTATATCGAACTGGATCTCAATAGCGGCAAGATCCTTGA
GTCTTTCCGCCCCGAAGAACGATTCCCGATGATGAGCACTTTCAAAGTACTGCTATGTGGCGCGGTGTTG
TCCCGTATAGACGCCGGGCAAGAGCAGCTTGGTCGCCGTATACACTACTCACAAAACGACTTGGTTGAGT
ACTCGCCGGTCACGGAAAAGCATCTTACGGATGGCATGACGGTAAGAGAATTGTGTAGTGCTGCCATTAC
CATGAGCGAC
