>Addgene plasmid #68740 | pGL4.26-SS-79 | addgene partial sequence | sequence record 124866 | EBV-rev 5'-GTGGTTTGTCCAAACTCATC-3'
ACTCTAGAATTATTACTTGTACAGCTCGTCCATGCCGAGAGTGATCCCGGCGGCGGTCACGAACTCCAGC
AGGACCATGTGATCGCGCTTCTCGTTGGGGTCTTTGCTCAGGGCGGACTGGGTGCTCAGGTAGTGGTTGT
CGGGCAGCAGCACGGGGCCGTCGCCGATGGGGGTGTTCTGCTGGTAGTGGTCGGCGAGCTGCACGCTGCC
GTCCTCGATGTTGTGGCGGATCTTGAAGTTCACCTTGATGCCGTTCTTCTGCTTGTCGGCCATGATATAG
ACGTTGTGGCTGTTGTAGTTGTACTCCAGCTTGTGCCCCAGGATGTTGCCGTCCTCCTTGAAGTCGATGC
CCTTCAGCTCGATGCGGTTCACCAGGGTGTCGCCCTCGAACTTCACCTCGGCGCGGGTCTTGTAGTTGCC
GTCGTCCTTGAAGAAGATGGTGCGCTCCTGGACGTAGCCTTCGGGCATGGCGGACTTGAAGAAGTCGTGC
TGCTTCATGTGGTCGGGGTAGCGGCTGAAGCACTGCACGCCGTAGGTCAGGGTGGTCACGAGGGTGGGCC
AGGGCACGGGCAGCTTGCCGGTGGTGCAGATGAACTTCAGGGTCAGCTTGCCGTAGGTGGCATCGCCCTC
GCCCTCGCCGGACACGCTGAACTTGTGGCCGTTTACGTCGCCGTCCAGCTCGACCAGGATGGGCACCACC
CCGGTGAACAGCTCCTCGCCCTTGCTCACCATGGTGGCTTTACCAACAGTACCGGATTGCCAAGCTGGAA
GTCGAGCTTCCATTATATACCCTCTAGTGTCTAAGCTTTATCTTCGGCCGCTAGCGAGCTCA
